Addgene plasmid #99395: pMH-SFB-BRCA2
Purpose: Mammalian expression construct for S protein-Flag-Streptavidin binding peptide (SFB)-tagged BRCA2
Depositing lab: Junjie Chen & Michael Huen. Depositing organization: Yale University. Publication: PALB2 is an integral component of the BRCA complex required for homologous recombination repair. Sy SM, Huen MS, Chen J. Proc Natl Acad Sci U S A. 2009 Apr 28;106(17):7155-60. doi: 10.1073/pnas.0811159106. Epub 2009 Apr 15. PubMed 19369211.
Backbone
  Vector backbone: pMH-SFB
  Vector type: Mammalian Expression
  Selectable markers: Puromycin
Growth in bacteria
  Bacterial resistance: Ampicillin, 100 μg/mL
  Growth temperature: 37°C
  Growth strain: DH5alpha
  Copy number: High Copy
Gene/Insert
  Gene/Insert name: BRCA2
  Species: H. sapiens (human)
  Entrez Gene: BRCA2 (a.k.a. BRCC2, BROVCA2, FACD, FAD, FAD1, FANCD, FANCD1, GLM3, PNCA2, XRCC11)
  Tag / fusion protein: SFB (S protein-FLAG-Streptavidin binding peptide) (N terminal on backbone)
  Cloning method: Gateway Cloning
Terms and licenses: Academic/Nonprofit Terms; Industry Terms: Not Available to Industry
Depositor comments: The BRCA2 gene in this plasmid contains D2005G, E2175G, and I3286V mutations. The depositor confirms that these have no affect on plasmid function.
How to cite: pMH-SFB-BRCA2 was a gift from Junjie Chen & Michael Huen (Addgene plasmid # 99395 ; http://n2t.net/addgene:99395 ; RRID:Addgene_99395)
