[The description below was written by a language model from this plasmid's Addgene catalogue record and pLannotate feature annotations shown in this document.]
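Description:
pMH-SFB-BRCA2 is a mammalian expression plasmid of about 16.6 kb that produces full-length human BRCA2 fused at its N terminus to the SFB triple tag (S-tag, FLAG and streptavidin-binding peptide). It is built on the pMH-SFB backbone. In bacteria it is maintained through a high-copy ColE1/pUC-type origin and selected with ampicillin via the β-lactamase gene. Although catalogued simply as a mammalian expression vector, the feature table shows that the backbone derives from a retroviral vector. It carries Moloney murine leukemia virus LTRs, an MESV packaging signal fragment and a truncated gag region flanking the expression unit. The record does not describe any use for viral packaging.

Expression is driven by the human CMV immediate-early enhancer and promoter, followed by the S-tag, a FLAG segment and the SBP coding sequence. The BRCA2 open reading frame was introduced by Gateway recombination and sits between attB1 and attB2 sites, in frame with the upstream tags. Downstream lie a fragment of the EMCV IRES and an SV40 early promoter driving puromycin N-acetyltransferase, which allows puromycin selection of transfected mammalian cells. The depositor notes that the BRCA2 sequence carries D2005G, E2175G and I3286V substitutions, reported not to affect function.

The SFB tag supports tandem affinity purification, using streptavidin capture followed by S-protein binding, and FLAG provides an epitope for detection. The construct is therefore suited to isolating BRCA2-containing complexes and testing protein interactions. This fits its origin in work on PALB2 and the BRCA complex in homologous recombination repair.
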