Features (pLannotate 1.2.2; 22 found; start..end, strand, type, name):
     50..353     +  enhancer       CMV enhancer: human cytomegalovirus immediate early enhancer
    354..557     +  promoter       CMV promoter: human cytomegalovirus (CMV) immediate early promoter
    580..607     +  misc_feature   MCS (fragment): multiple cloning site
    617..661     +  CDS            S-Tag: affinity and epitope tag derived from pancreatic ribonuclease A
    710..738     +  CDS            3xFLAG (fragment): three tandem FLAG® epitope tags
    755..868     +  CDS            SBP: streptavidin-binding peptide selected from a peptide library; binds streptavidin with nanomolar affinity (Keefe et al., 2001)
    899..928     +  misc_feature   MCS (fragment): multiple cloning site
    941..965     +  protein_bind   attB1: mutant version of attB; recombination site for the Gateway® BP reaction BP Clonase™
    968..11221   +  CDS            BRCA2: BRCA2_HUMAN - Also known as FACD, FANCD1. Experimental evidence at protein level: Swiss-Prot protein existence level 1. Involved in double-strand break repair and/or homologous recombination. Binds RAD51 and potentiates recombinational DNA repair by promoting assembly of RAD51 onto single-stranded DNA (ssDNA). Acts by targeting RAD51 to ssDNA over double-stranded DNA, enabling RAD51 to displace replication protein-A (RPA) from ssDNA and stabilizing RAD51- ssDNA filaments by blocking ATP hydrolysis. Part of a PALB2-scaffolded HR complex containing RAD51C and which is thought to play a role in D
  11228..11248   -  protein_bind   attB2: mutant version of attB; core recombination site for the Gateway® BP reaction BP Clonase™
  11265..11477   +  misc_feature   IRES (fragment): internal ribosome entry site (IRES) of the encephalomyocarditis virus (EMCV)
  11516..11845   +  promoter       SV40 promoter: SV40 enhancer and early promoter
  11855..12454   +  CDS            PuroR: puromycin N-acetyltransferase; pac from Streptomyces alboniger; confers resistance to puromycin
  12553..12674   +  LTR            3' LTR (ΔU3) (fragment): self-inactivating 3' long terminal repeat (LTR) from Moloney murine leukemia virus
  12675..13144   +  LTR            LTR: long terminal repeat from Moloney murine leukemia virus
  13210..13262   -  CDS            lacI (fragment): lac repressor; lacI; The lac repressor binds to the lac operator to inhibit transcription in E. coli. This inhibition can be relieved by adding lactose or isopropyl-β-D-thiogalactopyranoside (IPTG).
  13445..14033   -  rep_origin     ori: high-copy-number ColE1/pMB1/pBR322/pUC origin of replication
  14193..15053   -  CDS            AmpR: β-lactamase; bla; confers resistance to ampicillin, carbenicillin, and related antibiotics
  15054..15158   -  promoter       AmpR promoter: bla
  15189..15658   +  LTR            LTR: long terminal repeat from Moloney murine leukemia virus
  15782..16056   +  misc_feature   MESV Ψ (fragment): packaging signal of murine embryonic stem cell virus
  16123..16539   +  CDS            gag (truncated): truncated Moloney murine leukemia virus (MMLV) gag gene lacking the start codon
>Addgene plasmid #99395 | pMH-SFB-BRCA2 | addgene full sequence | sequence record 190616 | Addgene NGS Result
AGTAATCAATTACGGGGTCATTAGTTCATAGCCCATATATGGAGTTCCGCGTTACATAACTTACGGTAAA
TGGCCCGCCTGGCTGACCGCCCAACGACCCCCGCCCATTGACGTCAATAATGACGTATGTTCCCATAGTA
ACGCCAATAGGGACTTTCCATTGACGTCAATGGGTGGAGTATTTACGGTAAACTGCCCACTTGGCAGTAC
ATCAAGTGTATCATATGCCAAGTACGCCCCCTATTGACGTCAATGACGGTAAATGGCCCGCCTGGCATTA
TGCCCAGTACATGACCTTATGGGACTTTCCTACTTGGCAGTACATCTACGTATTAGTCATCGCTATTACC
ATGGTGATGCGGTTTTGGCAGTACATCAATGGGCGTGGATAGCGGTTTGACTCACGGGGATTTCCAAGTC
TCCACCCCATTGACGTCAATGGGAGTTTGTTTTGGCACCAAAATCAACGGGACTTTCCAAAATGTCGTAA
CAACTCCGCCCCATTGACGCAAATGGGCGGTAGGCGTGTACGGTGGGAGGTCTATATAAGCAGAGCTGGT
TTAGTGAACCGTCAGATCCGCTAGCGCTACCGGACTCAGATCTCGAGGCCACCATGAAAGAAACCGCTGC
TGCTAAATTCGAACGCCAGCACATGGACAGCGGAGCCGGCGCAGGAGCCGGCGCTGACGCGCCTGACTAC
AAAGACGATGACGACAAGGGAGATTACAAGGATGACGATGACAAAGGCGCGTCGATGGACGAGAAGACCA
CCGGCTGGCGGGGCGGCCACGTGGTGGAGGGCCTGGCCGGCGAGCTGGAGCAGCTGCGGGCCAGGCTGGA
GCACCACCCTCAGGGCCAGCGGGAGCCCTCCGGCGGCTGCAAGCTGGGCGGCGCGCCTGAATTCTGCAGT
CGACGGTACCGCGGGCCCATCGCTCGAGAGACAAGTTTGTACAAAAAAGCAGGCTTCATGCCTATTGGAT
CCAAAGAGAGGCCAACATTTTTTGAAATTTTTAAGACACGCTGCAACAAAGCAGATTTAGGACCAATAAG
TCTTAATTGGTTTGAAGAACTTTCTTCAGAAGCTCCACCCTATAATTCTGAACCTGCAGAAGAATCTGAA
CATAAAAACAACAATTACGAACCAAACCTATTTAAAACTCCACAAAGGAAACCATCTTATAATCAGCTGG
CTTCAACTCCAATAATATTCAAAGAGCAAGGGCTGACTCTGCCGCTGTACCAATCTCCTGTAAAAGAATT
AGATAAATTCAAATTAGACTTAGGAAGGAATGTTCCCAATAGTAGACATAAAAGTCTTCGCACAGTGAAA
ACTAAAATGGATCAAGCAGATGATGTTTCCTGTCCACTTCTAAATTCTTGTCTTAGTGAAAGTCCTGTTG
TTCTACAATGTACACATGTAACACCACAAAGAGATAAGTCAGTGGTATGTGGGAGTTTGTTTCATACACC
AAAGTTTGTGAAGGGTCGTCAGACACCAAAACATATTTCTGAAAGTCTAGGAGCTGAGGTGGATCCTGAT
ATGTCTTGGTCAAGTTCTTTAGCTACACCACCCACCCTTAGTTCTACTGTGCTCATAGTCAGAAATGAAG
AAGCATCTGAAACTGTATTTCCTCATGATACTACTGCTAATGTGAAAAGCTATTTTTCCAATCATGATGA
AAGTCTGAAGAAAAATGATAGATTTATCGCTTCTGTGACAGACAGTGAAAACACAAATCAAAGAGAAGCT
GCAAGTCATGGATTTGGAAAAACATCAGGGAATTCATTTAAAGTAAATAGCTGCAAAGACCACATTGGAA
AGTCAATGCCAAATGTCCTAGAAGATGAAGTATATGAAACAGTTGTAGATACCTCTGAAGAAGATAGTTT
TTCATTATGTTTTTCTAAATGTAGAACAAAAAATCTACAAAAAGTAAGAACTAGCAAGACTAGGAAAAAA
ATTTTCCATGAAGCAAACGCTGATGAATGTGAAAAATCTAAAAACCAAGTGAAAGAAAAATACTCATTTG
TATCTGAAGTGGAACCAAATGATACTGATCCATTAGATTCAAATGTAGCACATCAGAAGCCCTTTGAGAG
TGGAAGTGACAAAATCTCCAAGGAAGTTGTACCGTCTTTGGCCTGTGAATGGTCTCAACTAACCCTTTCA
GGTCTAAATGGAGCCCAGATGGAGAAAATACCCCTATTGCATATTTCTTCATGTGACCAAAATATTTCAG
AAAAAGACCTATTAGACACAGAGAACAAAAGAAAGAAAGATTTTCTTACTTCAGAGAATTCTTTGCCACG
TATTTCTAGCCTACCAAAATCAGAGAAGCCATTAAATGAGGAAACAGTGGTAAATAAGAGAGATGAAGAG
CAGCATCTTGAATCTCATACAGACTGCATTCTTGCAGTAAAGCAGGCAATATCTGGAACTTCTCCAGTGG
CTTCTTCATTTCAGGGTATCAAAAAGTCTATATTCAGAATAAGAGAATCACCTAAAGAGACTTTCAATGC
AAGTTTTTCAGGTCATATGACTGATCCAAACTTTAAAAAAGAAACTGAAGCCTCTGAAAGTGGACTGGAA
ATACATACTGTTTGCTCACAGAAGGAGGACTCCTTATGTCCAAATTTAATTGATAATGGAAGCTGGCCAG
CCACCACCACACAGAATTCTGTAGCTTTGAAGAATGCAGGTTTAATATCCACTTTGAAAAAGAAAACAAA
TAAGTTTATTTATGCTATACATGATGAAACATTTTATAAAGGAAAAAAAATACCGAAAGACCAAAAATCA
GAACTAATTAACTGTTCAGCCCAGTTTGAAGCAAATGCTTTTGAAGCACCACTTACATTTGCAAATGCTG
ATTCAGGTTTATTGCATTCTTCTGTGAAAAGAAGCTGTTCACAGAATGATTCTGAAGAACCAACTTTGTC
CTTAACTAGCTCTTTTGGGACAATTCTGAGGAAATGTTCTAGAAATGAAACATGTTCTAATAATACAGTA
ATCTCTCAGGATCTTGATTATAAAGAAGCAAAATGTAATAAGGAAAAACTACAGTTATTTATTACCCCAG
AAGCTGATTCTCTGTCATGCCTGCAGGAAGGACAGTGTGAAAATGATCCAAAAAGCAAAAAAGTTTCAGA
TATAAAAGAAGAGGTCTTGGCTGCAGCATGTCACCCAGTACAACATTCAAAAGTGGAATACAGTGATACT
GACTTTCAATCCCAGAAAAGTCTTTTATATGATCATGAAAATGCCAGCACTCTTATTTTAACTCCTACTT
CCAAGGATGTTCTGTCAAACCTAGTCATGATTTCTAGAGGCAAAGAATCATACAAAATGTCAGACAAGCT
CAAAGGTAACAATTATGAATCTGATGTTGAATTAACCAAAAATATTCCCATGGAAAAGAATCAAGATGTA
TGTGCTTTAAATGAAAATTATAAAAACGTTGAGCTGTTGCCACCTGAAAAATACATGAGAGTAGCATCAC
CTTCAAGAAAGGTACAATTCAACCAAAACACAAATCTAAGAGTAATCCAAAAAAATCAAGAAGAAACTAC
TTCAATTTCAAAAATAACTGTCAATCCAGACTCTGAAGAACTTTTCTCAGACAATGAGAATAATTTTGTC
TTCCAAGTAGCTAATGAAAGGAATAATCTTGCTTTAGGAAATACTAAGGAACTTCATGAAACAGACTTGA
CTTGTGTAAACGAACCCATTTTCAAGAACTCTACCATGGTTTTATATGGAGACACAGGTGATAAACAAGC
AACCCAAGTGTCAATTAAAAAAGATTTGGTTTATGTTCTTGCAGAGGAGAACAAAAATAGTGTAAAGCAG
CATATAAAAATGACTCTAGGTCAAGATTTAAAATCGGACATCTCCTTGAATATAGATAAAATACCAGAAA
AAAATAATGATTACATGAACAAATGGGCAGGACTCTTAGGTCCAATTTCAAATCACAGTTTTGGAGGTAG
CTTCAGAACAGCTTCAAATAAGGAAATCAAGCTCTCTGAACATAACATTAAGAAGAGCAAAATGTTCTTC
AAAGATATTGAAGAACAATATCCTACTAGTTTAGCTTGTGTTGAAATTGTAAATACCTTGGCATTAGATA
ATCAAAAGAAACTGAGCAAGCCTCAGTCAATTAATACTGTATCTGCACATTTACAGAGTAGTGTAGTTGT
TTCTGATTGTAAAAATAGTCATATAACCCCTCAGATGTTATTTTCCAAGCAGGATTTTAATTCAAACCAT
AATTTAACACCTAGCCAAAAGGCAGAAATTACAGAACTTTCTACTATATTAGAAGAATCAGGAAGTCAGT
TTGAATTTACTCAGTTTAGAAAGCCAAGCTACATATTGCAGAAGAGTACATTTGAAGTGCCTGAAAACCA
GATGACTATCTTAAAGACCACTTCTGAGGAATGCAGAGATGCTGATCTTCATGTCATAATGAATGCCCCA
TCGATTGGTCAGGTAGACAGCAGCAAGCAATTTGAAGGTACAGTTGAAATTAAACGGAAGTTTGCTGGCC
TGTTGAAAAATGACTGTAACAAAAGTGCTTCTGGTTATTTAACAGATGAAAATGAAGTGGGGTTTAGGGG
CTTTTATTCTGCTCATGGCACAAAACTGAATGTTTCTACTGAAGCTCTGCAAAAAGCTGTGAAACTGTTT
AGTGATATTGAGAATATTAGTGAGGAAACTTCTGCAGAGGTACATCCAATAAGTTTATCTTCAAGTAAAT
GTCATGATTCTGTTGTTTCAATGTTTAAGATAGAAAATCATAATGATAAAACTGTAAGTGAAAAAAATAA
TAAATGCCAACTGATATTACAAAATAATATTGAAATGACTACTGGCACTTTTGTTGAAGAAATTACTGAA
AATTACAAGAGAAATACTGAAAATGAAGATAACAAATATACTGCTGCCAGTAGAAATTCTCATAACTTAG
AATTTGATGGCAGTGATTCAAGTAAAAATGATACTGTTTGTATTCATAAAGATGAAACGGACTTGCTATT
TACTGATCAGCACAACATATGTCTTAAATTATCTGGCCAGTTTATGAAGGAGGGAAACACTCAGATTAAA
GAAGATTTGTCAGATTTAACTTTTTTGGAAGTTGCGAAAGCTCAAGAAGCATGTCATGGTAATACTTCAA
ATAAAGAACAGTTAACTGCTACTAAAACGGAGCAAAATATAAAAGATTTTGAGACTTCTGATACATTTTT
TCAGACTGCAAGTGGGAAAAATATTAGTGTCGCCAAAGAGTCATTTAATAAAATTGTAAATTTCTTTGAT
CAGAAACCAGAAGAATTGCATAACTTTTCCTTAAATTCTGAATTACATTCTGACATAAGAAAGAACAAAA
TGGACATTCTAAGTTATGAGGAAACAGACATAGTTAAACACAAAATACTGAAAGAAAGTGTCCCAGTTGG
TACTGGAAATCAACTAGTGACCTTCCAGGGACAACCCGAACGTGATGAAAAGATCAAAGAACCTACTCTG
TTGGGTTTTCATACAGCTAGCGGGAAAAAAGTTAAAATTGCAAAGGAATCTTTGGACAAAGTGAAAAACC
TTTTTGATGAAAAAGAGCAAGGTACTAGTGAAATCACCAGTTTTAGCCATCAATGGGCAAAGACCCTAAA
GTACAGAGAGGCCTGTAAAGACCTTGAATTAGCATGTGAGACCATTGAGATCACAGCTGCCCCAAAGTGT
AAAGAAATGCAGAATTCTCTCAATAATGATAAAAACCTTGTTTCTATTGAGACTGTGGTGCCACCTAAGC
TCTTAAGTGATAATTTATGTAGACAAACTGAAAATCTCAAAACATCAAAAAGTATCTTTTTGAAAGTTAA
AGTACATGAAAATGTAGAAAAAGAAACAGCAAAAAGTCCTGCAACTTGTTACACAAATCAGTCCCCTTAT
TCAGTCATTGAAAATTCAGCCTTAGCTTTTTACACAAGTTGTAGTAGAAAAACTTCTGTGAGTCAGACTT
CATTACTTGAAGCAAAAAAATGGCTTAGAGAAGGAATATTTGATGGTCAACCAGAAAGAATAAATACTGC
AGATTATGTAGGAAATTATTTGTATGAAAATAATTCAAACAGTACTATAGCTGAAAATGACAAAAATCAT
CTCTCCGAAAAACAAGATACTTATTTAAGTAACAGTAGCATGTCTAACAGCTATTCCTACCATTCTGATG
AGGTATATAATGATTCAGGATATCTCTCAAAAAATAAACTTGATTCTGGTATTGAGCCAGTATTGAAGAA
TGTTGAAGATCAAAAAAACACTAGTTTTTCCAAAGTAATATCCAATGTAAAAGATGCAAATGCATACCCA
CAAACTGTAAATGAAGATATTTGCGTTGAGGAACTTGTGACTAGCTCTTCACCCTGCAAAAATAAAAATG
CAGCCATTAAATTGTCCATATCTAATAGTAATAATTTTGAGGTAGGGCCACCTGCATTTAGGATAGCCAG
TGGTAAAATCGTTTGTGTTTCACATGAAACAATTAAAAAAGTGAAAGACATATTTACAGACAGTTTCAGT
AAAGTAATTAAGGAAAACAACGAGAATAAATCAAAAATTTGCCAAACGAAAATTATGGCAGGTTGTTACG
AGGCATTGGATGATTCAGAGGATATTCTTCATAACTCTCTAGATAATGATGAATGTAGCACGCATTCACA
TAAGGTTTTTGCTGACATTCAGAGTGAAGAAATTTTACAACATAACCAAAATATGTCTGGATTGGAGAAA
GTTTCTAAAATATCACCTTGTGATGTTAGTTTGGAAACTTCAGATATATGTAAATGTAGTATAGGGAAGC
TTCATAAGTCAGTCTCATCTGCAAATACTTGTGGGATTTTTAGCACAGCAAGTGGAAAATCTGTCCAGGT
ATCAGATGCTTCATTACAAAACGCAAGACAAGTGTTTTCTGAAATAGAAGGTAGTACCAAGCAAGTCTTT
TCCAAAGTATTGTTTAAAAGTAACGAACATTCAGACCAGCTCACAAGAGAAGAAAATACTGCTATACGTA
CTCCAGAACATTTAATATCCCAAAAAGGCTTTTCATATAATGTGGTAAATTCATCTGCTTTCTCTGGATT
TAGTACAGCAAGTGGAAAGCAAGTTTCCATTTTAGAAAGTTCCTTACACAAAGTTAAGGGAGTGTTAGAG
GAATTTGATTTAATCAGAACTGAGCATAGTCTTCACTATTCACCTACGTCTAGACAAAATGTATCAAAAA
TACTTCCTCGTGTTGATAAGAGAAACCCAGAGCACTGTGTAAACTCAGAAATGGAAAAAACCTGCAGTAA
AGAATTTAAATTATCAAATAACTTAAATGTTGAAGGTGGTTCTTCAGAAAATAATCACTCTATTAAAGTT
TCTCCATATCTCTCTCAATTTCAACAAGACAAACAACAGTTGGTATTAGGAACCAAAGTCTCACTTGTTG
GGAACATTCATGTTTTGGGAAAAGAACAGGCTTCACCTAAAAACGTAAAAATGGAAATTGGTAAAACTGA
AACTTTTTCTGATGTTCCTGTGAAAACAAATATAGAAGTTTGTTCTACTTACTCCAAAGATTCAGAAAAC
TACTTTGAAACAGAAGCAGTAGAAATTGCTAAAGCTTTTATGGAAGATGATGAACTGACAGATTCTAAAC
TGCCAAGTCATGCCACACATTCTCTTTTTACATGTCCCGAAAATGAGGAAATGGTTTTGTCAAATTCAAG
AATTGGAAAAAGAAGAGGAGAGCCCCTTATCTTAGTGGGAGAACCCTCAATCAAAAGAAACTTATTAAAT
GAATTTGACAGGATAATAGAAAATCAAGAAAAATCCTTAAAGGCTTCAAAAAGCACTCCAGATGGCACAA
TAAAAGATCGAAGATTGTTTATGCATCATGTTTCTTTAGAGCCGATTACCTGTGTACCCTTTCGCACAAC
TAAGGAACGTCAAGAGATACAGAATCCAAATTTTACCGCACCTGGTCAAGAATTTCTGTCTAAATCTCAT
TTGTATGAACATCTGACTTTGGAAAAATCTTCAAGCAATTTAGCAGTTTCAGGACATCCATTTTATCAAG
TTTCTGCTACAAGAAATGAAAAAATGAGACACTTGATTACTACAGGCAGACCAACCAAAGTCTTTGTTCC
ACCTTTTAAAACTAAATCACATTTTCACAGAGTTGAACAGTGTGTTAGGAATATTAACTTGGAGGAAAAC
AGACAAAAGCAAAACATTGATGGACATGGCTCTGATGATAGTAAAAATAAGATTAATGACAATGAGATTC
ATCAGTTTAACAAAAACAACTCCAATCAAGCAGCAGCTGTAACTTTCACAAAGTGTGAAGAAGAACCTTT
AGATTTAATTACAAGTCTTCAGAATGCCAGAGATATACAGGATATGCGAATTAAGAAGAAACAAAGGCAA
CGCGTCTTTCCACAGCCAGGCAGTCTGTATCTTGCAAAAACATCCACTCTGCCTCGAATCTCTCTGAAAG
CAGCAGTAGGAGGCCAAGTTCCCTCTGCGTGTTCTCATAAACAGCTGTATACGTATGGCGTTTCTAAACA
TTGCATAAAAATTAACAGCAAAAATGCAGAGTCTTTTCAGTTTCACACTGAAGATTATTTTGGTAAGGAA
AGTTTATGGACTGGAAAAGGAATACAGTTGGCTGATGGTGGATGGCTCATACCCTCCAATGATGGAAAGG
CTGGAAAAGAAGAATTTTATAGGGCTCTGTGTGACACTCCAGGTGTGGATCCAAAGCTTATTTCTAGAAT
TTGGGTTTATAATCACTATAGATGGATCATATGGAAACTGGCAGCTATGGAATGTGCCTTTCCTAAGGAA
TTTGCTAATAGATGCCTAAGCCCAGAAAGGGTGCTTCTTCAACTAAAATACAGATATGATACGGAAATTG
ATAGAAGCAGAAGATCGGCTATAAAAAAGATAATGGAAAGGGATGACACAGCTGCAAAAACACTTGTTCT
CTGTGTTTCTGACATAATTTCATTGAGCGCAAATATATCTGAAACTTCTAGCAATAAAACTAGTAGTGCA
GATACCCAAAAAGTGGCCATTATTGAACTTACAGATGGGTGGTATGCTGTTAAGGCCCAGTTAGATCCTC
CCCTCTTAGCTGTCTTAAAGAATGGCAGACTGACAGTTGGTCAGAAGATTATTCTTCATGGAGCAGAACT
GGTGGGCTCTCCTGATGCCTGTACACCTCTTGAAGCCCCAGAATCTCTTATGTTAAAGATTTCTGCTAAC
AGTACTCGGCCTGCTCGCTGGTATACCAAACTTGGATTCTTTCCTGACCCTAGACCTTTTCCTCTGCCCT
TATCATCGCTTTTCAGTGATGGAGGAAATGTTGGTTGTGTTGATGTAATTATTCAAAGAGCATACCCTAT
ACAGTGGATGGAGAAGACATCATCTGGATTATACATATTTCGCAATGAAAGAGAGGAAGAAAAGGAAGCA
GCAAAATATGTGGAGGCCCAACAAAAGAGACTAGAAGCCTTATTCACTAAAATTCAGGAGGAATTTGAAG
AACATGAAGAAAACACAACAAAACCATATTTACCATCACGTGCACTAACAAGACAGCAAGTTCGTGCTTT
GCAAGATGGTGCAGAGCTTTATGAAGCAGTGAAGAATGCAGCAGACCCAGCTTACCTTGAGGGTTATTTC
AGTGAAGAGCAGTTAAGAGCCTTGAATAATCACAGGCAAATGTTGAATGATAAGAAACAAGCTCAGATCC
AGTTGGAAATTAGGAAGGCCATGGAATCTGCTGAACAAAAGGAACAAGGTTTATCAAGGGATGTCACAAC
CGTGTGGAAGTTGCGTATTGTAAGCTATTCAAAAAAAGAAAAAGATTCAGTTATACTGAGTATTTGGCGT
CCATCATCAGATTTATATTCTCTGTTAACAGAAGGAAAGAGATACAGAATTTATCATCTTGCAACTTCAA
AATCTAAAAGTAAATCTGAAAGAGCTAACATACAGTTAGCAGCGACAAAAAAAACTCAGTATCAACAACT
ACCGGTTTCAGATGAAATTTTATTTCAGATTTACCAGCCACGGGAGCCCCTTCACTTCAGCAAATTTTTA
GATCCAGACTTTCAGCCATCTTGTTCTGAGGTGGACCTAATAGGATTTGTCGTTTCTGTTGTGAAAAAAA
CAGGACTTGCCCCTTTCGTCTATTTGTCAGACGAATGTTACAATTTACTGGCAATAAAGTTTTGGATAGA
CCTTAATGAGGACATTATTAAGCCTCATATGTTAATTGCTGCAAGCAACCTCCAGTGGCGACCAGAATCC
AAATCAGGCCTTCTTACTTTATTTGCTGGAGATTTTTCTGTGTTTTCTGCTAGTCCAAAAGAGGGCCACT
TTCAAGAGACATTCAACAAAATGAAAAATACTGTTGAGAATATTGACATACTTTGCAATGAAGCAGAAAA
CAAGCTTATGCATATACTGCATGCAAATGATCCCAAGTGGTCCACCCCAACTAAAGACTGTACTTCAGGG
CCGTACACTGCTCAAATCATTCCTGGTACAGGAAACAAGCTTCTGATGTCTTCTCCTAATTGTGAGATAT
ATTATCAAAGTCCTTTATCACTTTGTATGGCCAAAAGGAAGTCTGTTTCCACACCTGTCTCAGCCCAGAT
GACTTCAAAGTCTTGTAAAGGGGAGAAAGAGATTGATGACCAAAAGAACTGCAAAAAGAGAAGAGCCTTG
GATTTCTTGAGTAGACTGCCTTTACCTCCACCTGTTAGTCCCGTTTGTACATTTGTTTCTCCGGCTGCAC
AGAAGGCATTTCAGCCACCAAGGAGTTGTGGCACCAAATACGAAACACCCATAAAGAAAAAAGAACTGAA
TTCTCCTCAGATGACTCCATTTAAAAAATTCAATGAAATTTCTCTTTTGGAAAGTAATTCAATAGCTGAC
GAAGAACTTGCATTGATAAATACCCAAGCTCTTTTGTCTGGTTCAACAGGAGAAAAACAATTTATATCTG
TCAGTGAATCCACTAGGACTGCCCCCACCAGTTCAGAAGATTATCTCAGACTGAAACGACGTTGTACTAC
ATCTCTGATCAAAGAACAGGAGAGTTCCCAGGCCAGTACGGAAGAATGTGAGAAAAATAAGCAGGACACA
ATTACAACTAAAAAATATATCTAAACCCAGCTTTCTTGTACAAAGTGGCTCGAGCAGGGATCCGCCCCTC
TCCCTCCCCCCCCCCTAACGTTACTGGCCGAAGCCGCTTGGAATAAGGCCGGTGTGCGTTTGTCTATATG
TTATTTTCCACCATATTGCCGTCTTTTGGCAATGTGAGGGCCCGGAAACCTGGCCCTGTCTTCTTGACGA
GCATTCCTAGGGGTCTTTCCCCTCTCGCCAAAGGAATGCAAGGTCTGTTGAATGTCGTGAAGGAAGCGTA
GGAATTCGCCAGCACAGTGGTCGACCCTGTGGAATGTGTGTCAGTTAGGGTGTGGAAAGTCCCCAGGCTC
CCCAGCAGGCAGAAGTATGCAAAGCATGCATCTCAATTAGTCAGCAACCAGGTGTGGAAAGTCCCCAGGC
TCCCCAGCAGGCAGAAGTATGCAAAGCATGCATCTCAATTAGTCAGCAACCATAGTCCCGCCCCTAACTC
CGCCCATCCCGCCCCTAACTCCGCCCAGTTCCGCCCATTCTCCGCCCCATGGCTGACTAATTTTTTTTAT
TTATGCAGAGGCCGAGGCCGCCTCGGCCTCTGAGCTATTCCAGAAGTAGTGAGGAGGCTTTTTTGGAGGC
CTAGGCTTTTGCAAAAAGCTTACCATGACCGAGTACAAGCCCACGGTGCGCCTCGCCACCCGCGACGACG
TCCCCAGGGCCGTACGCACCCTCGCCGCCGCGTTCGCCGACTACCCCGCCACGCGCCACACCGTCGATCC
GGACCGCCACATCGAGCGGGTCACCGAGCTGCAAGAACTCTTCCTCACGCGCGTCGGGCTCGACATCGGC
AAGGTGTGGGTCGCGGACGACGGCGCCGCGGTGGCGGTCTGGACCACGCCGGAGAGCGTCGAAGCGGGGG
CGGTGTTCGCCGAGATCGGCCCGCGCATGGCCGAGTTGAGCGGTTCCCGGCTGGCCGCGCAGCAACAGAT
GGAAGGCCTCCTGGCGCCGCACCGGCCCAAGGAGCCCGCGTGGTTCCTGGCCACCGTCGGCGTCTCGCCC
GACCACCAGGGCAAGGGTCTGGGCAGCGCCGTCGTGCTCCCCGGAGTGGAGGCGGCCGAGCGCGCCGGGG
TGCCCGCCTTCCTGGAGACCTCCGCGCCCCGCAACCTCCCCTTCTACGAGCGGCTCGGCTTCACCGTCAC
CGCCGACGTCGAGGTGCCCGAAGGACCGCGCACCTGGTGCATGACCCGCAAGCCCGGTGCCTGACGCCCG
CCCCACGACCCGCAGCGCCCGACCGAAAGGAGCGCACGACCCCATGCATCGATAAAATAAAAGATTTTAT
TTAGTCTCCAGAAAAAGGGGGGAATGAAAGACCCCACCTGTAGGTTTGGCAAGCTAGCTTAAGTAACGCC
ATTTTGCAAGGCATGGAAAAATACATAACTGAGAATAGAGAAGTTCAGATCAAGGTCAGGAACAGATGGA
ACAGCTGAATATGGGCCAAACAGGATATCTGTGGTAAGCAGTTCCTGCCCCGGCTCAGGGCCAAGAACAG
ATGGAACAGCTGAATATGGGCCAAACAGGATATCTGTGGTAAGCAGTTCCTGCCCCGGCTCAGGGCCAAG
AACAGATGGTCCCCAGATGCGGTCCAGCCCTCAGCAGTTTCTAGAGAACCATCAGATGTTTCCAGGGTGC
CCCAAGGACCTGAAATGACCCTGTGCCTTATTTGAACTAACCAATCAGTTCGCTTCTCGCTTCTGTTCGC
GCGCTTCTGCTCCCCGAGCTCAATAAAAGAGCCCACAACCCCTCACTCGGGGCGCCAGTCCTCCGATTGA
CTGAGTCGCCCGGGTACCCGTGTATCCAATAAACCCTCTTGCAGTTGCATCCGACTTGTGGTCTCGCTGT
TCCTTGGGAGGGTCTCCTCTGAGTGATTGACTACCCGTCAGCGGGGGTCTTTCACATGCAGCATGTATCA
AAATTAATTTGGTTTTTTTTCTTAAGTATTTACATTAAATGGCCATAGTTGCATTAATGAATCGGCCAAC
GCGCGGGGAGAGGCGGTTTGCGTATTGGGCGCTCTTCCGCTTCCTCGCTCACTGACTCGCTGCGCTCGGT
CGTTCGGCTGCGGCGAGCGGTATCAGCTCACTCAAAGGCGGTAATACGGTTATCCACAGAATCAGGGGAT
AACGCAGGAAAGAACATGTGAGCAAAAGGCCAGCAAAAGGCCAGGAACCGTAAAAAGGCCGCGTTGCTGG
CGTTTTTCCATAGGCTCCGCCCCCCTGACGAGCATCACAAAAATCGACGCTCAAGTCAGAGGTGGCGAAA
CCCGACAGGACTATAAAGATACCAGGCGTTTCCCCCTGGAAGCTCCCTCGTGCGCTCTCCTGTTCCGACC
CTGCCGCTTACCGGATACCTGTCCGCCTTTCTCCCTTCGGGAAGCGTGGCGCTTTCTCATAGCTCACGCT
GTAGGTATCTCAGTTCGGTGTAGGTCGTTCGCTCCAAGCTGGGCTGTGTGCACGAACCCCCCGTTCAGCC
CGACCGCTGCGCCTTATCCGGTAACTATCGTCTTGAGTCCAACCCGGTAAGACACGACTTATCGCCACTG
GCAGCAGCCACTGGTAACAGGATTAGCAGAGCGAGGTATGTAGGCGGTGCTACAGAGTTCTTGAAGTGGT
GGCCTAACTACGGCTACACTAGAAGAACAGTATTTGGTATCTGCGCTCTGCTGAAGCCAGTTACCTTCGG
AAAAAGAGTTGGTAGCTCTTGATCCGGCAAACAAACCACCGCTGGTAGCGGTGGTTTTTTTGTTTGCAAG
CAGCAGATTACGCGCAGAAAAAAAGGATCTCAAGAAGATCCTTTGATCTTTTCTACGGGGTCTGACGCTC
AGTGGAACGAAAACTCACGTTAAGGGATTTTGGTCATGAGATTATCAAAAAGGATCTTCACCTAGATCCT
TTTGCGGCCGCAAATCAATCTAAAGTATATATGAGTAAACTTGGTCTGACAGTTACCAATGCTTAATCAG
TGAGGCACCTATCTCAGCGATCTGTCTATTTCGTTCATCCATAGTTGCCTGACTCCCCGTCGTGTAGATA
ACTACGATACGGGAGGGCTTACCATCTGGCCCCAGTGCTGCAATGATACCGCGAGACCCACGCTCACCGG
CTCCAGATTTATCAGCAATAAACCAGCCAGCCGGAAGGGCCGAGCGCAGAAGTGGTCCTGCAACTTTATC
CGCCTCCATCCAGTCTATTAATTGTTGCCGGGAAGCTAGAGTAAGTAGTTCGCCAGTTAATAGTTTGCGC
AACGTTGTTGCCATTGCTACAGGCATCGTGGTGTCACGCTCGTCGTTTGGTATGGCTTCATTCAGCTCCG
GTTCCCAACGATCAAGGCGAGTTACATGATCCCCCATGTTGTGCAAAAAAGCGGTTAGCTCCTTCGGTCC
TCCGATCGTTGTCAGAAGTAAGTTGGCCGCAGTGTTATCACTCATGGTTATGGCAGCACTGCATAATTCT
CTTACTGTCATGCCATCCGTAAGATGCTTTTCTGTGACTGGTGAGTACTCAACCAAGTCATTCTGAGAAT
AGTGTATGCGGCGACCGAGTTGCTCTTGCCCGGCGTCAATACGGGATAATACCGCGCCACATAGCAGAAC
TTTAAAAGTGCTCATCATTGGAAAACGTTCTTCGGGGCGAAAACTCTCAAGGATCTTACCGCTGTTGAGA
TCCAGTTCGATGTAACCCACTCGTGCACCCAACTGATCTTCAGCATCTTTTACTTTCACCAGCGTTTCTG
GGTGAGCAAAAACAGGAAGGCAAAATGCCGCAAAAAAGGGAATAAGGGCGACACGGAAATGTTGAATACT
CATACTCTTCCTTTTTCAATATTATTGAAGCATTTATCAGGGTTATTGTCTCATGAGCGGATACATATTT
GAATGTATTTAGAAAAATAAACAAATAGGGGTTCCGCGCACATTTCCCCGAAAAGTGCCACCTGCAGCCT
GAATATGGGCCAAACAGGATATCTGTGGTAAGCAGTTCCTGCCCCGGCTCAGGGCCAAGAACAGATGGAA
CAGCTGAATATGGGCCAAACAGGATATCTGTGGTAAGCAGTTCCTGCCCCGGCTCAGGGCCAAGAACAGA
TGGTCCCCAGATGCGGTCCAGCCCTCAGCAGTTTCTAGAGAACCATCAGATGTTTCCAGGGTGCCCCAAG
GACCTGAAATGACCCTGTGCCTTATTTGAACTAACCAATCAGTTCGCTTCTCGCTTCTGTTCGCGCGCTT
CTGCTCCCCGAGCTCAATAAAAGAGCCCACAACCCCTCACTCGGGGCGCCAGTCCTCCGATTGACTGAGT
CGCCCGGGTACCCGTGTATCCAATAAACCCTCTTGCAGTTGCATCCGACTTGTGGTCTCGCTGTTCCTTG
GGAGGGTCTCCTCTGAGTGATTGACTACCCGTCAGCGGGGGTCTTTCATTTGGGGGCTCGTCCGGGATCG
GGAGACCCCTGCCCAGGGACCACCGACCCACCACCGGGAGGCAAGCTGGCCAGCAACTTATCTGTGTCTG
TCCGATTGTCTAGTGTCTATGACTGATTTTATGCGCCTGCGTCGGTACTAGTTAGCTAACTAGCTCTGTA
TCTGGCGGACCCGTGGTGGAACTGACGAGTTCTGAACACCCGGCCGCAACCCTGGGAGACGTCCCAGGGA
CTTTGGGGGCCGTTTTTGTGGCCCGACCTGAGGAAGGGAGTCGATGTGGAATCCGACCCCGTCAGGATAT
GTGGTTCTGGTAGGAGACGAGAACCTAAAACAGTTCCCGCCTCCGTCTGAATTTTTGCTTTCGGTTTGGA
ACCGAAGCCGCGCGTCTTGTCTGCTGCAGCGCTGCAGCATCGTTCTGTGTTGTCTCTGTCTGACTGTGTT
TCTGTATTTGTCTGAAAATTAGGGCCAGACTGTTACCACTCCCTTAAGTTTGACCTTAGGTCACTGGAAA
GATGTCGAGCGGATCGCTCACAACCAGTCGGTAGATGTCAAGAAGAGACGTTGGGTTACCTTCTGCTCTG
CAGAATGGCCAACCTTTAACGTCGGATGGCCGCGAGACGGCACCTTTAACCGAGACCTCATCACCCAGGT
TAAGATCAAGGTCTTTTCACCTGGCCCGCATGGACACCCAGACCAGGTCCCCTACATCGTGACCTGGGAA
GCCTTGGCTTTTGACCCCCCTCCCTGGGTCAAGCCCTTTGTACACCCTAAGCCTCCGCCTCCTCTTCCTC
CATCCGCCCCGTCTCTCCCCCTTGAACCTCCTCGTTCGACCCCGCCTCGATCCTCCCTTTATCCAGCCCT
CACTCCTTCTCTAGGCGCCGGCCGGATCCCAGTGTGGTGGTACTAAT
